Addgene plasmid #72370: pFETCh_SSRP1
Purpose: Donor vector for 3' FLAG tag of human SSRP1
Depositing lab: Eric Mendenhall & Richard M. Myers. Depositing organization: University of Alabama in Huntsville.
Backbone
  Vector backbone: pFETCh_Donor
  Backbone size w/o insert (bp): 5771
  Vector type: CRISPR
  Selectable markers: Neomycin (select with G418)
Growth in bacteria
  Bacterial resistance: Kanamycin, 50 μg/mL
  Growth temperature: 37°C
  Growth strain: DH5alpha
  Copy number: High Copy
Gene/Insert
  Gene/Insert name: SSRP1 Homology Arms
  Species: H. sapiens (human)
  Entrez Gene: SSRP1 (a.k.a. FACT, FACT80, T160)
  Tag / fusion protein: 3XFLAG-P2A-NeoR (C terminal on backbone)
  Cloning method: Gibson Cloning
  Sequencing primers: 5′ Neo-F; 3′ Neo-R
Terms and licenses: Academic/Nonprofit Terms; Industry Terms: Not Available to Industry
Depositor comments: The depositing laboratory notes that this clone grows slowly and the liquid culture may need to be incubated a little longer than usual. Importantly, they note that even though the clone grows slowly, the plasmid works in CRISPR experiments. Note: This plasmid is part of the Mendenhall and Meyers CRISPR-based Tagging system to add a tag (currently using FLAG) to endogenous proteins. Please see https://www.addgene.org/crispr/tagging/ for more details.
How to cite: pFETCh_SSRP1 was a gift from Eric Mendenhall & Richard M. Myers (Addgene plasmid # 72370 ; http://n2t.net/addgene:72370 ; RRID:Addgene_72370)
