[The description below was written by a language model from this plasmid's Addgene catalogue record and pLannotate feature annotations shown in this document.]
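Description:
pFETCh_SSRP1 is a homology-directed repair donor plasmid from a CRISPR-based endogenous tagging system, built on the pFETCh_Donor backbone and designed to place a FLAG epitope at the 3' end of the human SSRP1 gene, which encodes a subunit of the FACT histone chaperone complex. It is propagated in E. coli as a high-copy plasmid through a ColE1/pUC-type origin and selected with kanamycin via an aph(3')-Ia KanR gene. Remnants of a pUC-style lac promoter/operator, lacZα fragment and multiple cloning site are also annotated in the 7,154 nt sequence.

The payload consists of SSRP1 homology arms, introduced by Gibson assembly, flanking a 3xFLAG-P2A-NeoR cassette. The annotation shows a fragment of SSRP1 coding sequence upstream of the 3xFLAG tag, followed by the neomycin phosphotransferase gene. The P2A element itself and the downstream arm are not called in the feature table, but the catalogue entry lists them. No dedicated promoter is annotated upstream of the tag cassette, consistent with a design in which correct in-frame integration places the cassette under the endogenous SSRP1 promoter. The self-cleaving P2A peptide would then separate FLAG-tagged SSRP1 from the resistance protein, allowing edited cells to be enriched with G418.

Outside the targeting region, the annotation detects CMV enhancer/promoter fragments followed by a truncated herpes simplex virus thymidine kinase gene. This kind of element confers sensitivity to nucleoside analogues such as ganciclovir and could serve for counter-selection against random integration of the backbone, although the record does not state this use. The plasmid does not encode Cas9 or a guide RNA, so these must be supplied separately. The depositors note that the clone grows slowly in bacteria but performs in CRISPR experiments.
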