Features (pLannotate 1.2.2; 20 found; start..end, strand, type, name):
    319..486     +  CDS            SSRP1 (fragment): SSRP1_HUMAN - Also known as FACT80. Experimental evidence at protein level: Swiss-Prot protein existence level 1. Component of the FACT complex, a general chromatin factor that acts to reorganize nucleosomes. The FACT complex is involved in multiple processes that require DNA as a template such as mRNA elongation, DNA replication and DNA repair. During transcription elongation the FACT complex acts as a histone chaperone that both destabilizes and restores nucleosomal structure. It facilitates the passage of RNA polymerase II and transcription by promoting the dissociation of one histone H2A-H
    834..887     +  CDS            3xFLAG (fragment): three tandem FLAG® epitope tags
    891..915     +  CDS            3xFLAG (fragment): three tandem FLAG® epitope tags
    999..1790    +  CDS            neo: KKA2_KLEPN - Also known as kan, nptII. Experimental evidence at protein level: Swiss-Prot protein existence level 1. Resistance to kanamycin, neomycin, paromomycin, ribostamycin, butirosin and gentamicin B. From Klebsiella pneumoniae.
   2653..2809    +  CDS            lacZα (fragment): LacZα fragment of β-galactosidase; lacZ fragment
   2891..3706    -  CDS            KanR: aminoglycoside phosphotransferase; aph(3')-Ia; confers resistance to kanamycin in bacteria or G418 (Geneticin®) in eukaryotes
   3891..4031    +  CDS            TRA2_ECOLX (fragment): Protein predicted: Swiss-Prot protein existence level 4. Required for transposition of transposon Tn903. From Escherichia coli.
   4086..4674    +  rep_origin     ori: high-copy-number ColE1/pMB1/pBR322/pUC origin of replication
   5043..5132    +  CDS            lacI (fragment): lac repressor; lacI; The lac repressor binds to the lac operator to inhibit transcription in E. coli. This inhibition can be relieved by adding lactose or isopropyl-β-D-thiogalactopyranoside (IPTG).
   5145..5166    +  protein_bind   CAP binding site: CAP binding activates transcription in the presence of cAMP. E. coli catabolite activator protein
   5181..5211    +  promoter       lac promoter: promoter for the E. coli lac operon
   5219..5235    +  protein_bind   lac operator: The lac repressor binds to the lac operator to inhibit transcription in E. coli. This inhibition can be relieved by adding lactose or isopropyl-β-D-thiogalactopyranoside (IPTG). lac repressor encoded by lacI
   5272..5327    -  misc_feature   MCS: pUC18/19 multiple cloning site
   5328..5347    -  misc_feature   MCS (fragment): pUC18/19 multiple cloning site
   5353..5435    +  enhancer       CMV enhancer (fragment): human cytomegalovirus immediate early enhancer; contains an 18-bp deletion relative to the standard CMV enhancer
   5507..5524    -  promoter       CMV promoter (fragment): human cytomegalovirus (CMV) immediate early promoter
   5587..5638    +  promoter       CMVd2 promoter: truncated human cytomegalovirus (CMV) immediate early promoter that yields moderately reduced expression relative to the full-length promoter
   5729..5800    -  CDS            UL24_HHV11 (fragment): Experimental evidence at protein level: Swiss-Prot protein existence level 1. May participate in nuclear egress of viral particles. Plays a role in the dispersal of several host nucleolar proteins including NCL/nucleolin and NPM1. Since deletion of host NCL/nucleolin negatively impact on nuclear egress, UL24 supposedly acts on this process through its effect on host nucleoli. From Human herpesvirus 1 (strain 17) (HHV-1) (Human herpes simplex virus 1).
   5870..6865    +  CDS            ΔTK: truncated herpes simplex virus thymidine kinase (Salomon et al., 1995) confers sensitivity to nucleoside analogs such as acyclovir or ganciclovir
   6977..7138    +  CDS            UL122 (fragment): VIE2_HCMVT - Experimental evidence at protein level: Swiss-Prot protein existence level 1. Stimulates viral early and late gene expression and thus play a crucial role in the regulation of productive infection. In addition, activates quiescent cells to reenter the cell cycle and upregulates several E2F-responsive genes, which are responsible for pushing the cell into S phase. In S-phase, inhibits cellular DNA synthesis and blocks further cell cycle progression. From Human cytomegalovirus (strain Towne) (HHV-5) (Human herpesvirus 5).
>Addgene plasmid #72370 | pFETCh_SSRP1 | depositor full sequence | sequence record 132120 | Full Sequence
ATTTTATTTGAAGGTATGGGGGAACGAAAAAAATACTATTATGGAGTGCAGTGCACAGTTTGCATGAACT
CTAAAAGATAAAGCAAGAAATATCAAGTAGGTTTTGCACATTGGGCTGCTTTAGGCTGTGCCCTCTGATT
CTTCTGGTGTACTCATGATACTCTCCCTTGGTGCCCTCCAGGCTGACGCAGCTATTTACGTTCAGAGTGA
AATGGGCTGTGTGGCTGGGATTGGGAAAGGCCTTGTTAAAGCTGGGAGAGGTTTGGTCATGGTGACAGGG
GACCTGAAGGCCCAGCTCCTCTTCCCTCTTGCCAATACAGGGACAAGTCAAAGAAGAAGAAGAAAGTAAA
GGTAAAGATGGAAAAGAAATCCACGCCCTCTAGGGGCTCATCATCCAAGTCGTCCTCAAGGCAGCTAAGC
GAGAGCTTCAAGAGCAAAGAGTTTGTGTCTAGTGATGAGAGCTCTTCGGGAGAGAACAAGAGCAAAAAGA
AGAGGAGGAGGAGCGAGGTGCGGCAGGAATGTGGGGCCTGTGGGCTGGGCAGGGTGAGGGGCATGTGTGT
CTGTGTGGGGTTGGTCTGTAAGAGTAATGAGTTGGAGTGGATGGTGGAATTCTGAGGTTCTGAAGGGGGG
TGCTGTAGTTGGGGGCGGTAGGGAATTGCGGGCCCTTCACTGAAGAGTGGGTGGGGCACCCAGGACTCCA
GCTTTTCCCTTAAGACACCTTTGGTTTTCAGGACTCTGAAGAAGAAGAACTAGCCAGTACTCCCCCCAGC
TCAGAGGACTCAGCGTCAGGATCCGATGAGGGGAGCGGAGGAGGTTCCGGTGGAGGTGGTTCTGGAGATT
ACAAGGATGACGACGATAAGGGCGATTACAAGGATGACGACGATAAGGGAGATTACAAGGATGACGACGA
TAAGGTTTCAGGAAGCGGAGCTACTAACTTCAGCCTGCTGAAGCAGGCTGGAGACGTGGAGGAGAACCCT
GGACCTGGATCGTTTCGCATGATTGAACAAGATGGATTGCACGCAGGTTCTCCGGCCGCTTGGGTGGAGA
GGCTATTCGGCTATGACTGGGCACAACAGACAATCGGCTGCTCTGATGCCGCCGTGTTCCGGCTGTCAGC
GCAGGGGCGCCCGGTTCTTTTTGTCAAGACCGACCTGTCCGGTGCCCTGAATGAACTGCAGGACGAGGCA
GCGCGGCTATCGTGGCTGGCCACGACGGGCGTTCCTTGCGCAGCTGTGCTCGACGTTGTCACTGAAGCGG
GAAGGGACTGGCTGCTATTGGGCGAAGTGCCGGGGCAGGATCTCCTGTCATCTCACCTTGCTCCTGCCGA
GAAAGTATCCATCATGGCTGATGCAATGCGGCGGCTGCATACGCTTGATCCGGCTACCTGCCCATTCGAC
CACCAAGCGAAACATCGCATCGAGCGAGCACGTACTCGGATGGAAGCCGGTCTTGTCGATCAGGATGATC
TGGACGAAGAGCATCAGGGGCTCGCGCCAGCCGAACTGTTCGCCAGGCTCAAGGCGCGCATGCCCGACGG
CGAGGATCTCGTCGTGACCCATGGCGATGCCTGCTTGCCGAATATCATGGTGGAAAATGGCCGCTTTTCT
GGATTCATCGACTGTGGCCGGCTGGGTGTGGCCGACCGCTATCAGGACATAGCGTTGGCTACCCGTGATA
TTGCTGAAGAGCTTGGCGGCGAATGGGCTGACCGCTTCCTCGTGCTTTACGGTATCGCCGCTCCCGATTC
GCAGCGCATCGCCTTCTATCGCCTTCTTGACGAGTTCTTCTGATTCGAACATCGGAAGGTTCTCTTTGCG
CTTGCCTTCTCACACCCCCCGACTCCCCACCCATATTTTGGTACCAGTTTCTCCTCATGAAATGCAGTCC
CTGGATTCTGTGCCATCTGAACATGCTCTCCTGTTGGTGTGTATGTCACTAGGGCAGTGGGGAGACGTCT
TAACTCTGCTGCTTCCCAAGGATGGCTGTTTATAATTTGGGGAGAGATAGGGTGGGAGGCAGGGCAATGC
AGGATCCAAATCCTCATCTTACTTTCCCGACCTTAAGGATGTAGCTGCTGCTTGTCCTGTTCAAGTTGCT
GGAGCAGGGGTCATGTGAGGCCAGGCCTGTAGCTCCTACCTGGGGCCTATTTCTACTTTCATTTTGTATT
TCTGGTCTGTGAAAATGATTTAATAAAGGGAACTGACTTTGGAAACCATGTCCTCATGCTTTCTTTGTAG
CCTTGGTGTGTTGCTCCCACTTTTATTGGTGGTGTTTACTGCTCTGGTCAGACTGGGCAGGGCCTTCCTG
GCCAGCCGGGAAGCAAGTCTCGAGGTACATCCTGTTCTGTTCCCGGCTGGACGAGCATTGGTTTTCACCC
GCCTCTGCCCGGATGGGCCACCTGAGAGTCTAGAAATGAGAGCTGATCTGATTAGGAAGTTTCTCCCAGT
TACACTCCATTAGCCAACCAAGCTAGGGGGAGGCAGCTCTTGGCTGCATCCTTACCTATGAGTCAAGGGT
CTTCCAAGGCTTTCGATAATGAAATCAGGATTGACTGTCCTTCCCGCAGCCGGGGGAGTGGAAACCTGAG
CCTGGAGAGTCGGCTTGGAAAGTCCTCTCCACTGACTGTAGCCTCCAATTCACTGGCCGTCGTTCACTGG
CCGTCGTTTTACAACGTCGTGACTGGGAAAACCCTGGCGTTACCCAACTTAATCGCCTTGCAGCACATCC
CCCTTTCGCCAGCTGGCGTAATAGCGAAGAGGCCCGCACCGATCGCCCTTCCCAACAGTTGCGCAGCCTG
AATGGCGAATGCGATTTATTCAACAAAGCCGCCGTCCCGTCAAGTCAGCGTAATGCTCTGCCAGTGTTAC
AACCAATTAACCAATTCTGATTAGAAAAACTCATCGAGCATCAAATGAAACTGCAATTTATTCATATCAG
GATTATCAATACCATATTTTTGAAAAAGCCGTTTCTGTAATGAAGGAGAAAACTCACCGAGGCAGTTCCA
TAGGATGGCAAGATCCTGGTATCGGTCTGCGATTCCGACTCGTCCAACATCAATACAACCTATTAATTTC
CCCTCGTCAAAAATAAGGTTATCAAGTGAGAAATCACCATGAGTGACGACTGAATCCGGTGAGAATGGCA
AAAGCTTATGCATTTCTTTCCAGACTTGTTCAACAGGCCAGCCATTACGCTCGTCATCAAAATCACTCGC
ATCAACCAAACCGTTATTCATTCGTGATTGCGCCTGAGCGAGACGAAATACGCGATCGCTGTTAAAAGGA
CAATTACAAACAGGAATCGAATGCAACCGGCGCAGGAACACTGCCAGCGCATCAACAATATTTTCACCTG
AATCAGGATATTCTTCTAATACCTGGAATGCTGTTTTCCCGGGGATCGCAGTGGTGAGTAACCATGCATC
ATCAGGAGTACGGATAAAATGCTTGATGGTCGGAAGAGGCATAAATTCCGTCAGCCAGTTTAGTCTGACC
ATCTCATCTGTAACATCATTGGCAACGCTACCTTTGCCATGTTTCAGAAACAACTCTGGCGCATCGGGCT
TCCCATACAATCGATAGATTGTCGCACCTGATTGCCCGACATTATCGCGAGCCCATTTATACCCATATAA
ATCAGCATCCATGTTGGAATTTAATCGCGGCTTCGAGCAAGACGTTTCCCGTTGAATATGGCTCATAACA
CCCCTTGTATTACTGTTTATGTAAGCAGACAGTTTTATTGTTCATGATGATATATTTTTATCTTGTGCAA
TGTAACATCAGAGATTTTGAGACACAACGTGGCTTTGTTGAATAAATCGAACTTTTGCTGAGTTGAAGGA
TCAGATCACGCATCTTCCCGACAACGCAGACCGTTCCGTGGCAAAGCAAAAGTTCAAAATCACCAACTGG
TCCACCTACAACAAAGCTCTCATCAACCGTGGCTCCCTCACTTTCTGGCTGGATGATGGGGCGATTCAGG
CCTGGTATGAGTCAGCAACACCTTCTTCACGAGGCAGACCTCTCGACGGAGTTCCACTGAGCGTCAGACC
CCGTAGAAAAGATCAAAGGATCTTCTTGAGATCCTTTTTTTCTGCGCGTAATCTGCTGCTTGCAAACAAA
AAAACCACCGCTACCAGCGGTGGTTTGTTTGCCGGATCAAGAGCTACCAACTCTTTTTCCGAAGGTAACT
GGCTTCAGCAGAGCGCAGATACCAAATACTGTTCTTCTAGTGTAGCCGTAGTTAGGCCACCACTTCAAGA
ACTCTGTAGCACCGCCTACATACCTCGCTCTGCTAATCCTGTTACCAGTGGCTGCTGCCAGTGGCGATAA
GTCGTGTCTTACCGGGTTGGACTCAAGACGATAGTTACCGGATAAGGCGCAGCGGTCGGGCTGAACGGGG
GGTTCGTGCACACAGCCCAGCTTGGAGCGAACGACCTACACCGAACTGAGATACCTACAGCGTGAGCTAT
GAGAAAGCGCCACGCTTCCCGAAGGGAGAAAGGCGGACAGGTATCCGGTAAGCGGCAGGGTCGGAACAGG
AGAGCGCACGAGGGAGCTTCCAGGGGGAAACGCCTGGTATCTTTATAGTCCTGTCGGGTTTCGCCACCTC
TGACTTGAGCGTCGATTTTTGTGATGCTCGTCAGGGGGGCGGAGCCTATGGAAAAACGCCAGCAACGCGG
CCTTTTTACGGTTCCTGGCCTTTTGCTGGCCTTTTGCTCACATGTTCTTTCCTGCGTTATCCCCTGATTC
TGTGGATAACCGTATTACCGCCTTTGAGTGAGCTGATACCGCTCGCCGCAGCCGAACGACCGAGCGCAGC
GAGTCAGTGAGCGAGGAAGCGGAAGAAGCTCGCACATTCAGCAGCGTTTTTCAGCGCGTTTTCGATCAAC
GTTTCAATGTTGGTATCAACACCAGGTTTAACTTTGAACTTATCGGCACTGACGGTTACTGATTTTGAAC
TTTTGCTTTGCCACGGAACGGTCTGCGTTGTCGGGAAGATGCGTGATCTGATCCTTCAACTCAGCAAAAG
TTCCCAATACGCAAACCGCCTCTCCCCGCGCGTTGGCCGATTCATTAATGCAGCTGGCACGACAGGTTTC
CCGACTGGAAAGCGGGCAGTGAGCGCAACGCAATTAATGTGAGTTAGCTCACTCATTAGGCACCCCAGGC
TTTACACTTTATGCTTCCGGCTCGTATGTTGTGTGGAATTGTGAGCGGATAACAATTTCACACAGGAAAC
AGCTATGACCATGATTACGCCAAGCTTGCATGCCTGCAGGTCGACTCTAGAGGATCCCCGGGTACCGAGC
TCGAATTAGCTTGCATGCCTGCAGGTCAATTCCCTGGCATTATGCCCAGTACATGACCTTATGGGACTTT
CCTACTTGGCAGTACATCTACGTATTAGTCATCGCTATTACCATGGTGATGCGGTTTTGGCAGTACATCA
ATGGGCGTGGATAGCGGTTTGACTCACGGGGATTTCAAGTCTCCACCCCATTGACGTCAATGGGAGTTTG
TTTTGGCACCAAAATCAACGGGACTTTCCAAAATGTCGTAACAACTCCGCCCCATTGACGCAAATGGGCG
GTAGGCGTGTACGGTGGGAGGTCTATATAAGCAGAGCTCGTTTAGTGAACCGTCAGATCGCCTGGAGACG
CCATCCACGCTGTTTTGACCTCCATAGGAGACACCGGGACCGATCCAGCCTGGGGATCCCGACCATGGCT
TCGTACCCCTGCCATCAACACGCGTCTGCGTTCGACCAGGCTGCGCGTTCTCGCGGCCATAGCAACCGAC
GTACGGCGTTGCGCCCTCGCCGGCAGCAAGAAGCCACGGAAGTCCGCCTGGAGCAGAAAATGCCCACGCT
ACTGCGGGTTTATATAGACGGTCCTCACGGGATGGGGAAAACCACCACCACGCAACTGCTGGTGGCCCTG
GGTTCGCGCGACGATATCGTCTACGTACCCGAGCCGATGACTTACTGGCAGGTGCTGGGGGCTTCCGAGA
CAATCGCGAACATCTACACCACACAACACCGCCTCGACCAGGGTGAGATATCGGCCGGGGACGCGGCGGT
GGTAATGACAAGCGCCCAGATAACAATGGGCATGCCTTATGCCGTGACCGACGCCGTTCTGGCTCCTCAT
ATCGGGGGGGAGGCTGGGAGCTCACATGCCCCGCCCCCGGCCCTCACCCTCATCTTCGACCGCCATCCCA
TCGCCGCCCTCCTGTGCTACCCGGCCGCGCGATACCTTATGGGCAGCATGACCCCCCAGGCCGTGCTGGC
GTTCGTGGCCCTCATCCCGCCGACCTTGCCCGGCACAAACATCGTGTTGGGGGCCCTTCCGGAGGACAGA
CACATCGACCGCCTGGCCAAACGCCAGCGCCCCGGCGAGCGGCTTGACCTGGCTATGCTGGCCGCGATTC
GCCGCGTTTACGGGCTGCTTGCCAATACGGTGCGGTATCTGCAGGGCGGCGGGTCGTGGCGGGAGGATTG
GGGACAGCTTTCGGGGACGGCCGTGCCGCCCCAGGGTGCCGAGCCCCAGAGCAACGCGGGCCCACGACCC
CATATCGGGGACACGTTATTTACCCTGTTTCGGGCCCCCGAGTTGCTGGCCCCCAACGGCGACCTGTACA
ACGTGTTTGCCTGGGCCTTGGACGTCTTGGCCAAACGCCTCCGTCCCATGCACGTCTTTATCCTGGATTA
CGACCAATCGCCCGCCGGCTGCCGGGACGCCCTGCTGCAACTTACCTCCGGGATGGTCCAGACCCACGTC
ACCACCCCCGGCTCCATACCGACGATCTGCGACCTGGCGCGCACGTTTGCCCGGGAGATGGGGGAGGCTA
ACTGAGGATCCCACGTCACTATTGTATACTCTATATTATACTCTATGTTATACTCTGTAATCCTACTCAA
TAAACGTGTCACGCCTGTGAAACCGTACTAAGTCTCCCGTGTATTCTTATCACCATCAGGTGACATCCTC
GCCCAGGCTGTCAATCATGCCGGTATCGATTCCAGTAGCACCGGCCCCACGCTGACAACCCACTCTTGCA
GCGTTAGCAGCGCCCCTCTTAACAAGCCGACCCCCACCAGCGTCGCGGTTACTAACACTCCTCTCCCCGA
CCTGCAGCCCAGCT
