>Addgene plasmid #72370 | pFETCh_SSRP1 | addgene partial sequence | sequence record 147116 | Neo-R 5'-GCCCAGTCATAGCCGAATAG-3'
CGGCCGGAGAACCTGCGTGCAATCCATCTTGTTCAATCATGCGAAACGATCCAGGTCCAGGGTTCTCCTC
CACGTCTCCAGCCTGCTTCAGCAGGCTGAAGTTAGTAGCTCCGCTTCCTGAAACCTTATCGTCGTCATCC
TTGTAATCTCCCTTATCGTCGTCATCCTTGTAATCGCCCTTATCGTCGTCATCCTTGTAATCTCCAGAAC
CACCTCCACCGGAACCTCCTCCGCTCCCCTCATCGGATCCTGACGCTGAGTCCTCTGAGCTGGGGGGAGT
ACTGGCTAGTTCTTCTTCTTCAGAGTCCTGAAAACCAAAGGTGTCTTAAGGGAAAAGCTGGAGTCCTGGG
TGCCCCACCCACTCTTCAGTGAAGGGCCCGCAATTCCCTACCGCCCCCAACTACAGCACCCCCCTTCAGA
ACCTCAGAATTCCACCATCCACTCCAACTCATTACTCTTACAGACCAACCCCACACAGACACACATGCCC
CTCACCCTGCCCAGCCCACAGGCCCCACATTCCTGCCGCACCTCGCTCCTCCTCCTCTTCTTTTTGCTCT
TGTTCTCTCCCGAAGAGCTCTCATCACTAGACACAAACTCTTTGCTCTTGAAGCTCTCGCTTAGCTGCCT
TGAGGACGACTTGGATGATGAGCCCCTAGAGGGCGTGGATTTCTTTTCCATCTTTACCTTTACTTTCTTC
TTCTTCTTTGACTTGTCCCTGTATTGGCAAGAGGGAAGAGGAGCTGGGCCTTCAGGTCCCCTGTCACCAT
GACCAAACCTCTCCCAGCTTTAACAAGGCCTTTCCCAATCCCAGCCACACAGCCCATTTCACTCTGAACG
TAAATAGCTGCGTCAGCCTGGAGGGCACCAAGGGAGAGTATCATGAGTACACCAGAAGAATCAGAGGGCA
CAGCCTAAAGCAGCCCAATGTGCAAAACCTACTTGATATTTCTTGCTTTATCTTTTAGAGTTCATGCAAA
CTGTGCACTGCACTCCATAATAGTATTTTTTTCGTTCCCCCATACCTTCAAATAAA
