>Addgene plasmid #72370 | pFETCh_SSRP1 | addgene partial sequence | sequence record 147229 | Neo-F 5'-CGTTGGCTACCCGTGATATT-3'
GCGGCGAATGGGCTGACCGCTTCCTCGTGCTTTACGGTATCGCCGCTCCCGATTCGCAGCGCATCGCCTT
CTATCGCCTTCTTGACGAGTTCTTCTGATTCGAACATCGGAAGGTTCTCTTTGCGCTTGCCTTCTCACAC
CCCCCGACTCCCCACCCATATTTTGGTACCAGTTTCTCCTCATGAAATGCAGTCCCTGGATTCTGTGCCA
TCTGAACATGCTCTCCTGTTGGTGTGTATGTCACTAGGGCAGTGGGGAGACGTCTTAACTCTGCTGCTTC
CCAAGGATGGCTGTTTATAATTTGGGGAGAGATAGGGTGGGAGGCAGGGCAATGCAGGATCCAAATCCTC
ATCTTACTTTCCCGACCTTAAGGATGTAGCTGCTGCTTGTCCTGTTCAAGTTGCTGGAGCAGGGGTCATG
TGAGGCCAGGCCTGTAGCTCCTACCTGGGGCCTATTTCTACTTTCATTTTGTATTTCTGGTCTGTGAAAA
TGATTTAATAAAGGGAACTGACTTTGGAAACCATGTCCTCATGCTTTCTTTGTAGCCTTGGTGTGTTGCT
CCCACTTTTATTGGTGGTGTTTACTGCTCTGGTCAGACTGGGCAGGGCCTTCCTGGCCAGCCGGGAAGCA
AGTCTCGAGGTACATCCTGTTCTGTTCCCGGCTGGACGAGCATTGGTTTTCACCCGCCTCTGCCCGGATG
GGCCACCTGAGAGTCTAGAAATGAGAGCTGATCTGATTAGGAAGTTTCTCCCAGTTACACTCCATTAGCC
AACCAAGCTAGGGGGAGGCAGCTCTTGGCTGCATCCTTACCTATGAGTCAAGGGTCTTCCAAGGCTTTCG
ATAATGAAATCAGGATTGACTGTCCTTCCCGCAGCCGGGGGAGTGGAAACCTGAGCCTGGAGAGTCGGCT
TGGAAAGTCCTCTCCACTGACTGTAGCCTCCAATTCACTGGCCGTCGTTCACTGGCCGTCGTTTTACAAC
GTCGTGACTGGGAAAACCCTGGCGTTACCCAACTTAATCGCCTTGCAGCACATCCCCCTTTCGCCAGCTG
GCGTAATAGCGAAGAGGCCCGCACCGATCGCCCTTCCCAACAGTTGCGCAGCCTGAATGG
